>Addgene plasmid #104591 | pG-HIV-SIN-2LTR | addgene full sequence | sequence record 200632 | Addgene NGS Result
CGACCTACACCGAACTGAGATACCTACAGCGTGAGCTATGAGAAAGCGCCACGCTTCCCGAAGGGAGAAA
GGCGGACAGGTATCCGGTAAGCGGCAGGGTCGGAACAGGAGAGCGCACGAGGGAGCTTCCAGGGGGAAAC
GCCTGGTATCTTTATAGTCCTGTCGGGTTTCGCCACCTCTGACTTGAGCGTCGATTTTTGTGATGCTCGT
CAGGGGGGCGGAGCCTATGGAAAAACGCCAGCAACGCGGCCTTTTTACGGTTCCTGGCCTTTTGCTGGCC
TTTTGCTCACATGTTCTTTCCTGCGTTATCCCCTGATTCTGTGGATAACCGTATTACCGCCTTTGAGTGA
GCTGATACCGCTCGCCGCAGCCGAACGACCGAGCGCAGCGAGTCAGTGAGCGAGGAAGCGGAAGAGCGCC
CAATACGCAAACCGCCTCTCCCCGCGCGTTGGCCGATTCATTAATGCAGCTGGCACGACAGGTTTCCCGA
CTGGAAAGCGGGCAGTGAGCGCAACGCAATTAATGTGAGTTAGCTCACTCATTAGGCACCCCAGGCTTTA
CACTTTATGCTTCCGGCTCGTATGTTGTGTGGAATTGTGAGCGGATAACAATTTCACACAGGAAACAGCT
ATGACCATGATTACGCCAAGCTATTTAGGTGACACTATAGAATACTCAAGCTATGCATCCAACGCGTTGG
GAGCTCTCCCATATGGTCGACCTGCAGGCGGCCGCGAATTCACTAGTGATTAGAGAGACCCAGTACAAGC
AAAAAGCAGATCTTGTCTTCGTTGGGAGTGAATTAGCCCTTCCAGTTGACTAAAAGGGTCTGAGGGATCT
CTAGTTACCAGAGTCACACAACAGACGGGCACACACTACTTGAAGCACTCAAGGCAAGCTTTATTGAGGC
TTAAGCAGTGGGTTCCCTAAATCGAATTCCCGCGGCCGCCATGGCGGCCGGGAGCATGCGACGTCGGGCC
CAATTCGCCCTATAGTGAGTCGTATTACAATTCACTGGCCGTCGTTTTACAACGTCGTGACTGGGAAAAC
CCTGGCGTTACCCAACTTAATCGCCTTGCAGCACATCCCCCTTTCGCCAGCTGGCGTAATAGCGAAGAGG
CCCGCACCGATCGCCCTTCCCAACAGTTGCGCAGCCTGAATGGCGAATGG
[124 nt withheld, positions 1171-1294]
C
[91 nt withheld, positions 1296-1386]
A
[49 nt withheld, positions 1388-1436]
CCTTTGACGTTGGAGTCCACGTTCTTT
[37 nt withheld, positions 1464-1500]
ACCCTATCTCGGTCTATTCTTTTGATTTATAAGGGATTTTGCCGATTTCGGCCTATTGGTTAAAAAATGA
GCTGATTTAACAAAAATTTAACGCGAATTTTAACAAAATATTAACGCTTACAATTTCCTGATGCGGTATT
TTCTCCTTACGCATCTGTGCGGTATTTCACACCGCATCAGGTGGCACTTTTCGGGGAAATGTGCGCGGAA
CCCCTATTTGTTTATTTTTCTAAATACATTCAAATATGTATCCGCTCATGAGACAATAACCCTGATAAAT
GCTTCAATAATATTGAAAAAGGAAGAGTATGAGTATTCAACATTTCCGTGTCGCCCTTATTCCCTTTTTT
GCGGCATTTTGCCTTCCTGTTTTTGCTCACCCAGAAACGCTGGTGAAAGTAAAAGATGCTGAAGATCAGT
TGGGTGCACGAGTGGGTTACATCGAACTGGATCTCAACAGCGGTAAGATCCTTGAGAGTTTTCGCCCCGA
AGAACGTTTTCCAATGATGAGCACTTTTAAAGTTCTGCTATGTGGCGCGGTATTATCCCGTATTGACGCC
GGGCAAGAGCAACTCGGTCGCCGCATACACTATTCTCAGAATGACTTGGTTGAGTACTCACCAGTCACAG
AAAAGCATCTTACGGATGGCATGACAGTAAGAGAATTATGCAGTGCTGCCATAACCATGAGTGATAACAC
TGCGGCCAACTTACTTCTGACAACGATCGGAGGACCGAAGGAGCTAACCGCTTTTTTGCACAACATGGGG
GATCATGTAACTCGCCTTGATCGTTGGGAACCGGAGCTGAATGAAGCCATACCAAACGACGAGCGTGACA
CCACGATGCCTGTAGCAATGGCAACAACGTTGCGCAAACTATTAACTGGCGAACTACTTACTCTAGCTTC
CCGGCAACAATTAATAGACTGGATGGAGGCGGATAAAGTTGCAGGACCACTTCTGCGCTCGGCCCTTCCG
GCTGGCTGGTTTATTGCTGATAAATCTGGAGCCGGTGAGCGTGGGTCTCGCGGTATCATTGCAGCACTGG
GGCCAGATGGTAAGCCCTCCCGTATCGTAGTTATCTACACGACGGGGAGTCAGGCAACTATGGATGAACG
AAATAGACAGATCGCTGAGATAGGTGCCTCACTGATTAAGCATTGGTAACTGTCAGACCAAGTTTACTCA
TATATACTTTAGATTGATTTAAAACTTCATTTTTAATTTAAAAGGATCTAGGTGAAGATCCTTTTTGATA
ATCTCATGACCAAAATCCCTTAACGTGAGTTTTCGTTCCACTGAGCGTCAGACCCCGTAGAAAAGATCAA
AGGATCTTCTTGAGATCCTTTTTTTCTGCGCGTAATCTGCTGCTTGCAAACAAAAAAACCACCGCTACCA
GCGGTGGTTTGTTTGCCGGATCAAGAGCTACCAACTCTTTTTCCGAAGGTAACTGGCTTCAGCAGAGCGC
AGATACCAAATACTGTTCTTCTAGTGTAGCCGTAGTTAGGCCACCACTTCAAGAACTCTGTAGCACCGCC
TACATACCTCGCTCTGCTAATCCTGTTACCAGTGGCTGCTGCCAGTGGCGATAAGTCGTGTCTTACCGGG
TTGGACTCAAGACGATAGTTACCGGATAAGGCGCAGCGGTCGGGCTGAACGGGGGGTTCGTGCACACAGC
CCAGCTTGGAGCGAA
Features (pLannotate 1.2.2; 15 found; start..end, strand, type, name):
    416..508     +  CDS            lacI (fragment): lac repressor; lacI; The lac repressor binds to the lac operator to inhibit transcription in E. coli. This inhibition can be relieved by adding lactose or isopropyl-β-D-thiogalactopyranoside (IPTG).
    521..542     +  protein_bind   CAP binding site: CAP binding activates transcription in the presence of cAMP. E. coli catabolite activator protein
    557..587     +  promoter       lac promoter: promoter for the E. coli lac operon
    595..611     +  protein_bind   lac operator: The lac repressor binds to the lac operator to inhibit transcription in E. coli. This inhibition can be relieved by adding lactose or isopropyl-β-D-thiogalactopyranoside (IPTG). lac repressor encoded by lacI
    653..671     +  promoter       SP6 promoter: promoter for bacteriophage SP6 RNA polymerase
    683..745     +  CDS            VESPI_VESMG (fragment): Experimental evidence at protein level: Swiss-Prot protein existence level 1. Shows contractile activity on isolated ileum smooth muscle. From Vespa magnifica (Hornet).
    752..814     -  LTR            3' LTR (ΔU3) (fragment): self-inactivating 3' long terminal repeat (LTR) from HIV-1
    817..929     -  LTR            5' LTR (truncated) (fragment): truncated 5' long terminal repeat (LTR) from HIV-1
    989..1007    -  promoter       T7 promoter: promoter for bacteriophage T7 RNA polymerase
   1010..1167    +  CDS            lacZα (fragment): LacZα fragment of β-galactosidase; lacZ fragment
   1171..1599    +  rep_origin     f1 ori (sequence partly withheld): f1 bacteriophage origin of replication; arrow indicates direction of (+) strand synthesis
   1627..1677    -  misc_feature   bom (fragment): basis of mobility region from pBR322
   1704..1808    +  promoter       AmpR promoter: bla
   1809..2669    +  CDS            AmpR: β-lactamase; bla; confers resistance to ampicillin, carbenicillin, and related antibiotics
   2840..233     +  rep_origin     ori (across the origin): high-copy-number ColE1/pMB1/pBR322/pUC origin of replication
