[The description below was written by a language model from this plasmid's Addgene catalogue record and pLannotate feature annotations shown in this document.]
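Description:
pG-HIV-SIN-2LTR is a small bacterial cloning plasmid (about 3.2 kb in the sequenced record) built on the Promega pGemT backbone. It serves as a quantification standard for real-time PCR rather than as an expression or delivery vector. It replicates in E. coli from a high-copy ColE1/pUC-type origin and is selected with ampicillin through the β-lactamase gene and its own promoter. An f1 phage origin is also present. The cloning site lies within the lac promoter/operator and lacZα region typical of this backbone and is flanked by SP6 and T7 phage promoters, which also provide the sequencing primer sites. The short lacI, bom and hornet-peptide matches in the feature table are fragmentary annotation hits and not functional parts of the design.

The insert is a short fragment of roughly 180 bp spanning the 2-LTR circle junction of a self-inactivating (SIN) HIV-1-based vector. It is annotated as adjacent fragments of a ΔU3 3′ LTR and a truncated 5′ LTR, both in reverse orientation relative to the lac promoter. 2-LTR circles form when unintegrated linear viral cDNA is joined end to end in the nucleus, which creates an LTR–LTR junction that can be detected specifically by PCR across it. SIN vectors lack part of the LTR, including the binding site for one of the commonly used junction primers. According to the depositor, an alternative primer and TaqMan probe set was therefore designed, and this plasmid was made as the matching standard. Dilutions of the plasmid supply known copy numbers for standard curves used to quantify 2-LTR circles in cells transduced with SIN HIV-1 vectors.
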