Addgene plasmid #104591: pG-HIV-SIN-2LTR
Purpose: Standard for qPCR
Depositing lab: Kristine Yoder. Depositing organization: Thomas Jefferson University. Publication: Real-time quantitative PCR and fast QPCR have similar sensitivity and accuracy with HIV cDNA late reverse transcripts and 2-LTR circles. Yoder KE, Fishel R. J Virol Methods. 2008 Nov;153(2):253-6. doi: 10.1016/j.jviromet.2008.07.032. Epub 2008 Sep 17. PubMed 18762215.
Backbone
  Vector backbone: pGemT
  Backbone manufacturer: Promega
  Backbone size w/o insert (bp): 3001
  Vector type: cloning vector
Growth in bacteria
  Bacterial resistance: Ampicillin, 100 μg/mL
  Growth temperature: 37°C
  Growth strain: DH5alpha
  Copy number: High Copy
Gene/Insert
  Gene/Insert name: 2LTR circle junction of self-inactivating HIV-based vectors
  Species: HIV-1 based vector
  Cloning method: TOPO Cloning
  Sequencing primers: 5′ T7-F TAATACGACTCACTATAGGG and SP6-F ATTTAGGTGACACTATAG
Terms and licenses: Academic/Nonprofit Terms; Industry Terms: Not Available to Industry
Depositor comments: The self-inactivating (SIN) HIV-1 vector has sequence from the LTR deleted, including the sequence encoded by qPCR primer MH536. An alternative primer set and qPCR standard plasmid was made to detect HIV-1 SIN vector 2LTR circles. The 2LTR circle insert is Addgene 753-929 bp. It may be amplified with primers MH535 (5' AACTAGGGAACCCACTGCTTAAG), KY268 (5' CCAGAGAGACCCAGTACAAGCA), and Taqman probe MH603 (5' ACACTACTTGAAGCACTCAAGGCAAGCTTT)
How to cite: pG-HIV-SIN-2LTR was a gift from Kristine Yoder (Addgene plasmid # 104591 ; http://n2t.net/addgene:104591 ; RRID:Addgene_104591)
